Addgene plasmid #136706: pISH-Olfr77
Purpose: Template to synthesize riboprobes for in situ hybridization (ISH) for Olfr77
Depositing lab: Peter Mombaerts. Depositing organization: Max Planck Research Unit for Neurogenetics. Publication: The Zonal Organization of Odorant Receptor Gene Choice in the Main Olfactory Epithelium of the Mouse. Zapiec B, Mombaerts P. Cell Rep. 2020 Mar 24;30(12):4220-4234.e5. doi: 10.1016/j.celrep.2020.02.110. PubMed 32209480.
Backbone
  Vector backbone: pGEM-T-Easy
  Vector type: in situ probe
Growth in bacteria
  Bacterial resistance: Ampicillin, 100 μg/mL
  Growth temperature: 37°C
  Growth strain: DH5alpha
  Copy number: High Copy
Gene/Insert
  Gene/Insert name: Olfr77
  Species: M. musculus (mouse)
  Mutation: ISH Probe insert
  Entrez Gene: Olfr77 (a.k.a. 18A, MOR143-1)
  Cloning method: Unknown
Terms and licenses: Academic/Nonprofit Terms; Industry Terms: Not Available to Industry
Depositor comments: ISH probe for mouse gene: Olfr77 aka MOR143-1
How to cite: pISH-Olfr77 was a gift from Peter Mombaerts (Addgene plasmid # 136706 ; http://n2t.net/addgene:136706 ; RRID:Addgene_136706)
