[The description below was written by a language model from this plasmid's Addgene catalogue record and pLannotate feature annotations shown in this document.]
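Description:
pISH-Olfr77 is a small bacterial plasmid (about 3.5 kb) built on the pGEM-T-Easy cloning backbone. It serves as a template for in vitro transcription of riboprobes that detect the mouse odorant receptor gene Olfr77 (also called MOR143-1 or 18A) by in situ hybridization. It replicates in E. coli from a high-copy ColE1/pUC-type origin and is selected with ampicillin through the bla (β-lactamase) gene and its own promoter. An f1 phage origin is also present, as are remnants of the lac region (CAP site, lac promoter and operator, lacZα fragments) that in the parental vector allow blue/white screening of inserts.

The payload is a fragment of Olfr77 placed in the multiple cloning region between convergent bacteriophage SP6 and T7 RNA polymerase promoters. Transcribing from one promoter or the other yields either strand of the insert, giving antisense probe for detection and sense probe as a control. The record does not state which promoter gives which, although the annotated reading frame runs in the SP6 direction. The automated annotation labels roughly 500 bp of the insert as a fragment of the human odorant receptor OR7D4. This most likely reflects sequence similarity among odorant receptor genes rather than a human insert, since the catalogue lists the species as mouse. A short adjacent match to a hornet peptide is probably a spurious hit. The exact boundaries of the probe within the gene and the cloning method are not recorded. The plasmid comes from work mapping the zonal expression patterns of odorant receptor genes in the mouse main olfactory epithelium.
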