Features (pLannotate 1.2.2; 14 found; start..end, strand, type, name):
    415..507     +  CDS            lacI (fragment): lac repressor; lacI; The lac repressor binds to the lac operator to inhibit transcription in E. coli. This inhibition can be relieved by adding lactose or isopropyl-β-D-thiogalactopyranoside (IPTG).
    520..541     +  protein_bind   CAP binding site: CAP binding activates transcription in the presence of cAMP. E. coli catabolite activator protein
    556..586     +  promoter       lac promoter: promoter for the E. coli lac operon
    594..610     +  protein_bind   lac operator: The lac repressor binds to the lac operator to inhibit transcription in E. coli. This inhibition can be relieved by adding lactose or isopropyl-β-D-thiogalactopyranoside (IPTG). lac repressor encoded by lacI
    652..670     +  promoter       SP6 promoter: promoter for bacteriophage SP6 RNA polymerase
    682..744     +  CDS            VESPI_VESMG (fragment): Experimental evidence at protein level: Swiss-Prot protein existence level 1. Shows contractile activity on isolated ileum smooth muscle. From Vespa magnifica (Hornet).
    745..1251    +  CDS            OR7D4 (fragment): OR7D4_HUMAN - Also known as OR7D4P. Experimental evidence at protein level: Swiss-Prot protein existence level 1. Odorant receptor. Selectively activated by androstenone and the related odorous steroid androstadienone. From Homo sapiens (Human).
   1304..1322    -  promoter       T7 promoter: promoter for bacteriophage T7 RNA polymerase
   1325..1482    +  CDS            lacZα (fragment): LacZα fragment of β-galactosidase; lacZ fragment
   1486..1914    +  rep_origin     f1 ori (sequence partly withheld): f1 bacteriophage origin of replication; arrow indicates direction of (+) strand synthesis
   1942..1992    -  misc_feature   bom (fragment): basis of mobility region from pBR322
   2019..2123    +  promoter       AmpR promoter: bla
   2124..2984    +  CDS            AmpR: β-lactamase; bla; confers resistance to ampicillin, carbenicillin, and related antibiotics
   3155..232     +  rep_origin     ori (across the origin): high-copy-number ColE1/pMB1/pBR322/pUC origin of replication
>Addgene plasmid #136706 | pISH-Olfr77 | addgene full sequence | sequence record 272906 | Addgene NGS Result
GACCTACACCGAACTGAGATACCTACAGCGTGAGCTATGAGAAAGCGCCACGCTTCCCGAAGGGAGAAAG
GCGGACAGGTATCCGGTAAGCGGCAGGGTCGGAACAGGAGAGCGCACGAGGGAGCTTCCAGGGGGAAACG
CCTGGTATCTTTATAGTCCTGTCGGGTTTCGCCACCTCTGACTTGAGCGTCGATTTTTGTGATGCTCGTC
AGGGGGGCGGAGCCTATGGAAAAACGCCAGCAACGCGGCCTTTTTACGGTTCCTGGCCTTTTGCTGGCCT
TTTGCTCACATGTTCTTTCCTGCGTTATCCCCTGATTCTGTGGATAACCGTATTACCGCCTTTGAGTGAG
CTGATACCGCTCGCCGCAGCCGAACGACCGAGCGCAGCGAGTCAGTGAGCGAGGAAGCGGAAGAGCGCCC
AATACGCAAACCGCCTCTCCCCGCGCGTTGGCCGATTCATTAATGCAGCTGGCACGACAGGTTTCCCGAC
TGGAAAGCGGGCAGTGAGCGCAACGCAATTAATGTGAGTTAGCTCACTCATTAGGCACCCCAGGCTTTAC
ACTTTATGCTTCCGGCTCGTATGTTGTGTGGAATTGTGAGCGGATAACAATTTCACACAGGAAACAGCTA
TGACCATGATTACGCCAAGCTATTTAGGTGACACTATAGAATACTCAAGCTATGCATCCAACGCGTTGGG
AGCTCTCCCATATGGTCGACCTGCAGGCGGCCGCGAATTCACTAGTGATTATGAACCCTCGAATCTGTGG
CCTTCTGGTTCTTTTATCTTGGATCATTATGTTCTGGGTTTCCTTGATTCATATGCTGTTGATGAAACAA
CTGAACTTCTCTACTAGCACTGAAATCCCACATTTCTTTTGTGAACTCACTGAGCTTCTCAGGGTGGCCC
GCTCTGATACCCACATAAATAACATTTTTCTGTATTTGGTTACTGCAGTGCTAGGTATGTTTCCTGTCAT
TGGGATAGCTTTCTCTTATTTTCACATTGTCTCTGCTTTAATGAAAATGTCCTCCATTAAGAATAAGTAT
AAAGCCTTTTCCACCTGTGGGTCTCACCTCTGTGTGGTATCCATGTTCTATGGGACAGGATTTGTAGTTC
ATCTCAGTTCTGCTGTAGCCCATTCATCCAAGAGAAACACAATCACTTCAATAATGTACACTGTTGTCAC
CCCTATGTTGAACCCCTTCATCTATAGCTTGCGAAACAAGGATGTAAAGGGGGCAATCGAATTCCCGCGG
CCGCCATGGCGGCCGGGAGCATGCGACGTCGGGCCCAATTCGCCCTATAGTGAGTCGTATTACAATTCAC
TGGCCGTCGTTTTACAACGTCGTGACTGGGAAAACCCTGGCGTTACCCAACTTAATCGCCTTGCAGCACA
TCCCCCTTTCGCCAGCTGGCGTAATAGCGAAGAGGCCCGCACCGATCGCCCTTCCCAACAGTTGCGCAGC
CTGAATGGCGAATGG
[124 nt withheld, positions 1486-1609]
C
[91 nt withheld, positions 1611-1701]
A
[49 nt withheld, positions 1703-1751]
CCTTTGACGTTGGAGTCCACGTTCTTT
[37 nt withheld, positions 1779-1815]
ACCCTATCTCGGTCTATTCTTTTGATTTATAAGGGATTTTGCCGATTTCGGCCTATTGGTTAAAAAATGA
GCTGATTTAACAAAAATTTAACGCGAATTTTAACAAAATATTAACGCTTACAATTTCCTGATGCGGTATT
TTCTCCTTACGCATCTGTGCGGTATTTCACACCGCATCAGGTGGCACTTTTCGGGGAAATGTGCGCGGAA
CCCCTATTTGTTTATTTTTCTAAATACATTCAAATATGTATCCGCTCATGAGACAATAACCCTGATAAAT
GCTTCAATAATATTGAAAAAGGAAGAGTATGAGTATTCAACATTTCCGTGTCGCCCTTATTCCCTTTTTT
GCGGCATTTTGCCTTCCTGTTTTTGCTCACCCAGAAACGCTGGTGAAAGTAAAAGATGCTGAAGATCAGT
TGGGTGCACGAGTGGGTTACATCGAACTGGATCTCAACAGCGGTAAGATCCTTGAGAGTTTTCGCCCCGA
AGAACGTTTTCCAATGATGAGCACTTTTAAAGTTCTGCTATGTGGCGCGGTATTATCCCGTATTGACGCC
GGGCAAGAGCAACTCGGTCGCCGCATACACTATTCTCAGAATGACTTGGTTGAGTACTCACCAGTCACAG
AAAAGCATCTTACGGATGGCATGACAGTAAGAGAATTATGCAGTGCTGCCATAACCATGAGTGATAACAC
TGCGGCCAACTTACTTCTGACAACGATCGGAGGACCGAAGGAGCTAACCGCTTTTTTGCACAACATGGGG
GATCATGTAACTCGCCTTGATCGTTGGGAACCGGAGCTGAATGAAGCCATACCAAACGACGAGCGTGACA
CCACGATGCCTGTAGCAATGGCAACAACGTTGCGCAAACTATTAACTGGCGAACTACTTACTCTAGCTTC
CCGGCAACAATTAATAGACTGGATGGAGGCGGATAAAGTTGCAGGACCACTTCTGCGCTCGGCCCTTCCG
GCTGGCTGGTTTATTGCTGATAAATCTGGAGCCGGTGAGCGTGGGTCTCGCGGTATCATTGCAGCACTGG
GGCCAGATGGTAAGCCCTCCCGTATCGTAGTTATCTACACGACGGGGAGTCAGGCAACTATGGATGAACG
AAATAGACAGATCGCTGAGATAGGTGCCTCACTGATTAAGCATTGGTAACTGTCAGACCAAGTTTACTCA
TATATACTTTAGATTGATTTAAAACTTCATTTTTAATTTAAAAGGATCTAGGTGAAGATCCTTTTTGATA
ATCTCATGACCAAAATCCCTTAACGTGAGTTTTCGTTCCACTGAGCGTCAGACCCCGTAGAAAAGATCAA
AGGATCTTCTTGAGATCCTTTTTTTCTGCGCGTAATCTGCTGCTTGCAAACAAAAAAACCACCGCTACCA
GCGGTGGTTTGTTTGCCGGATCAAGAGCTACCAACTCTTTTTCCGAAGGTAACTGGCTTCAGCAGAGCGC
AGATACCAAATACTGTTCTTCTAGTGTAGCCGTAGTTAGGCCACCACTTCAAGAACTCTGTAGCACCGCC
TACATACCTCGCTCTGCTAATCCTGTTACCAGTGGCTGCTGCCAGTGGCGATAAGTCGTGTCTTACCGGG
TTGGACTCAAGACGATAGTTACCGGATAAGGCGCAGCGGTCGGGCTGAACGGGGGGTTCGTGCACACAGC
CCAGCTTGGAGCGAAC
