>Addgene plasmid #136706 | pISH-Olfr77 | depositor partial sequence | sequence record 263933 | M13f for insert
NCGAATTGGGSCCGACGTCGCATGCTCCCGGCCGCCATGGCGGCCGCGGGAATTCGATTGCCCCCTTTAC
ATCCTTGTTTCGCAAGCTATAGATGAAGGGGTTCAACATAGGGGTGACAACAGTGTACATTATTGAAGTG
ATTGTGTTTCTCTTGGATGAATGGGCTACAGCAGAACTGAGATGAACTACAAATCCTGTCCCATAGAACA
TGGATACCACACAGAGGTGAGACCCACAGGTGGAAAAGGCTTTATACTTATTCTTAATGGAGGACATTTT
CATTAAAGCAGAGACAATGTGAAAATAAGAGAAAGCTATCCCAATGACAGGAAACATACCTAGCACTGCA
GTAACCAAATACAGAAAAATGTTATTTATGTGGGTATCAGAGCGGGCCACCCTGAGAAGCTCAGTGAGTT
CACAAAAGAAATGTGGGATTTCAGTGCTAGTAGAGAAGTTCAGTTGTTTCATCAACAGCATATGAATCAA
GGAAACCCAGAACATAATGATCCAAGATAAAAGAACCAGAAGGCCACAGATTCGAGGGTTCATAATCACT
AGTGAATTCGCGGCCGCCTGCAGGTCGACCATATGGGAGAGCTCCCAACGCGTTGGATGCATAGCTTGAG
TATTCTATAGTGTCACCTAAATAGCTTGGCGTAATCATGGTCATAGCTGTTTCCTGTGTGAAATTGTTAT
CCGCTCACAATTCCACACAACATACGAGCCGGAAGCATAAAGTGTAAAGCCTGGGGTGCCTAATGAGTGA
GCTAACTCACATTAATTGCGTTGCGCTCACTGCCCGCTTTCCAGTCGGGAAACCTGTCGTGCCAGCTGCA
TTAATGAATCGGCCAACGCGCGGGGAGAGGCGGTTTGCGTATTGGGCGCTCTTCCGCTTCCTCGCTCACT
GACTCGCTGCGCTCGGTCGTTCGGCTGCGGCGAGCGGTATCAGCTCACTCAAAGGCGGTAATACGGTTAT
CCACAGAATCAGGGGATAACGCAGGAAAGAACATGTGAGCAAAAGGCCAGCAAAAGGCCAGGAACCGTAA
AAAGGCCGCGTTGCTGGCGTTTTTCCATAGGCTCCGCCCCCCTGACGAGCATCACAAAAATCGACGCTCA
AGTCAGAGGTGGCGAAACCCGACAGGACTATAAAGATACCAGGCGTTTCCCCCTGGAAGCTCCCTCGTGS
SCTYYCCTGTTCCGACCCTGCCSCTTACCGGAWACCTGTTC
